Addgene plasmid #98541: BB2_HI
Purpose: (Empty Backbone) empty BB2 for transcription unit cloning
Depositing lab: Brigitte Gasser & Diethard Mattanovich & Michael Sauer. Depositing organization: Universitaet fur Bodenkultur Wien (BOKU-WIEN). Publication: GoldenPiCS: a Golden Gate-derived modular cloning system for applied synthetic biology in the yeast Pichia pastoris. Prielhofer R, Barrero JJ, Steuer S, Gassler T, Zahrl R, Baumann K, Sauer M, Mattanovich D, Gasser B, Marx H. BMC Syst Biol. 2017 Dec 8;11(1):123. doi: 10.1186/s12918-017-0492-3. PubMed 29221460.
Backbone
  Vector backbone: BB2
  Backbone size (bp): 2179
  Vector type: Bacterial Expression
Growth in bacteria
  Bacterial resistance: Ampicillin, 100 μg/mL
  Growth temperature: 37°C
  Growth strain: DH10B
  Copy number: High Copy
Gene/Insert
  Gene/Insert name: None
Terms and licenses: Academic/Nonprofit Terms; Industry Terms: Not Available to Industry
Depositor comments: Please note that some sequence discrepancies were found during Addgene's Quality Control Process. The depositing lab noted that these discrepancies should NOT affect the function of the plasmid.
How to cite: BB2_HI was a gift from Brigitte Gasser & Diethard Mattanovich & Michael Sauer (Addgene plasmid # 98541 ; http://n2t.net/addgene:98541 ; RRID:Addgene_98541)
