[The description below was written by a language model from this plasmid's Addgene catalogue record and pLannotate feature annotations shown in this document.]
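Description:
BB2_HI is an empty level-2 backbone ("BB2") from the GoldenPiCS toolkit, a Golden Gate-derived modular cloning system developed for synthetic biology in the yeast Pichia pastoris. It carries no insert; its stated purpose is to act as the recipient for transcription unit cloning. The "HI" suffix presumably designates the pair of fusion sites that defines this backbone's position in the system, but the record does not explain it, and no type IIS restriction sites, fusion overhangs or dropout cassette are annotated in the feature table.

The plasmid is very small: the sequenced record is 2,214 nt, against a listed backbone size of 2,179 bp. It consists almost entirely of E. coli maintenance functions. A high-copy ColE1/pUC-type origin drives replication, and a β-lactamase gene under its native bla promoter confers ampicillin resistance for selection. The only other annotated features are a very short remnant of an f1 origin and a roughly 90 bp lacI fragment. Both are too small to be functional and are most likely leftovers from the plasmid's construction history.

Although it is catalogued as a bacterial expression vector, the annotation shows no expression promoter, terminator, yeast selection marker or genome integration sequence. BB2_HI is therefore best regarded as a bacterial cloning intermediate rather than a construct used directly in yeast. The depositors note that sequence discrepancies were found during repository quality control and say these should not affect the plasmid's function.
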