Features (pLannotate 1.2.2; 5 found; start..end, strand, type, name):
      6..22      -  rep_origin     f1 ori (fragment): f1 bacteriophage origin of replication; arrow indicates direction of (+) strand synthesis
     49..153     +  promoter       AmpR promoter: bla
    154..1014    +  CDS            AmpR: β-lactamase; bla; confers resistance to ampicillin, carbenicillin, and related antibiotics
   1240..1828    +  rep_origin     ori: high-copy-number ColE1/pMB1/pBR322/pUC origin of replication
   2011..2103    +  CDS            lacI (fragment): lac repressor; lacI; The lac repressor binds to the lac operator to inhibit transcription in E. coli. This inhibition can be relieved by adding lactose or isopropyl-β-D-thiogalactopyranoside (IPTG).
>Addgene plasmid #98541 | BB2_HI | addgene full sequence | sequence record 192098 | Addgene NGS Result
CCGGTGCCGCTACAGGGCGCGTCAGGTGGCACTTTTCGGGGAAATGTGCGCGGAACCCCTATTTGTTTAT
TTTTCTAAATACATTCAAATATGTATCCGCTCATGAGACAATAACCCTGATAAATGCTTCAATAATATTG
AAAAAGGAAGAGTATGAGTATTCAACATTTCCGTGTCGCCCTTATTCCCTTTTTTGCGGCATTTTGCCTT
CCTGTTTTTGCTCACCCAGAAACGCTGGTGAAAGTAAAAGATGCTGAAGATCAGTTGGGTGCACGAGTGG
GTTACATCGAACTGGATCTCAACAGCGGTAAGATCCTTGAGAGTTTTCGCCCCGAAGAACGTTTTCCAAT
GATGAGCACTTTTAAAGTTCTGCTATGTGGCGCGGTATTATCCCGTATTGACGCCGGGCAAGAGCAACTC
GGTCGCCGCATACACTATTCTCAGAATGACTTGGTTGAGTACTCACCAGTCACAGAAAAGCATCTTACGG
ATGGCATGACAGTAAGAGAATTATGCAGTGCTGCCATAACCATGAGTGATAACACTGCGGCCAACTTACT
TCTGACAACGATCGGAGGACCGAAGGAGCTAACCGCTTTTTTGCACAACATGGGGGATCATGTAACTCGC
CTTGATCGTTGGGAACCGGAGCTGAATGAAGCCATACCAAACGACGAGCGTGACACCACGATGCCTGTAG
CAATGGCAACAACGTTGCGCAAACTATTAACTGGCGAACTACTTACTCTAGCTTCCCGGCAACAATTAAT
AGACTGGATGGAGGCGGATAAAGTTGCAGGACCACTTCTGCGCTCGGCCCTTCCGGCTGGCTGGTTTATT
GCTGATAAATCTGGAGCCGGTGAGCGTGGCTCTCGCGGTATCATTGCAGCACTGGGGCCAGATGGTAAGC
CCTCCCGTATCGTAGTTATCTACACGACGGGGAGTCAGGCAACTATGGATGAACGAAATAGACAGATCGC
TGAGATAGGTGCCTCACTGATTAAGCATTGGTAACTGTCAGACCAAGTTTACTCATATATACTTTAGATT
GATTTAAAACTTCATTTTTAATTTAAAAGGATCTAGGTGAAGATCCTTTTTGATAATCTCATGAACAATA
AAACTGTCTGCTTACATAAACAGTAATACAAGGGGTGTAGATCTCATGACCAAAATCCCTTAACGTGAGT
TTTCGTTCCACTGAGCGTCAGACCCCGTAGAAAAGATCAAAGGATCTTCTTGAGATCCTTTTTTTCTGCG
CGTAATCTGCTGCTTGCAAACAAAAAAACCACCGCTACCAGCGGTGGTTTGTTTGCCGGATCAAGAGCTA
CCAACTCTTTTTCCGAAGGTAACTGGCTTCAGCAGAGCGCAGATACCAAATACTGTTCTTCTAGTGTAGC
CGTAGTTAGGCCACCACTTCAAGAACTCTGTAGCACCGCCTACATACCTCGCTCTGCTAATCCTGTTACC
AGTGGCTGCTGTCAGTGGCGATAAGTCGTGTCTTACCGGGTTGGACTCAAGACGATAGTTACCGGATAAG
GCGCAGCGGTCGGGCTGAACGGGGGGTTCGTGCACACAGCCCAGCTTGGAGCGAACGACCTACACCGAAC
TGAGATACCTACAGCGTGAGCTATGAGAAAGCGCCACGCTTCCCGAAGGGAGAAAGGCGGACAGGTATCC
GGTAAGCGGCAGGGTCGGAACAGGAGAGCGCACGAGGGAGCTTCCAGGGGGAAACGCCTGGTATCTTTAT
AGTCCTGTCGGGTTTCGCCACCTCTGACTTGAGCGTCGATTTTTGTGATGCTCGTCAGGGGGGCGGAGCC
TATGGAAAAACGCCAGCAACGCGGCCTTTTTACGGTTCCTGGCCTTTTGCTGGCCTTTTGCTCACATGTT
CTTTCCTGCGTTATCCCCTGATTCTGTGGATAACCGTATTACCGCCTTTGAGTGAGCTGATACCGCTCGC
CGCAGCCGAACGACCGAGCGCAGCGAGTCAGTGAGCGAGGAAGCGGAAGAGCGCCCAATACGCAAACCGC
CTCTCCCCGCGCGTTGGCCGATTCATTAATGCAGCTGGCACGACAGGTTTCCCGACTGGAAAGCGGGCAG
TGAGCGCAACACTAGTCGCAAAAAACCCCGCCCCTGACAGGGCGGGGTTTTTTCGCGGTCTCCCAACGGA
GGCGTCTTCGGATCCCTCGAGGAAGACGCCGCTGGTGGAGACCA
